>Addgene plasmid #31336 | pQTEV-SCP2 | depositor full sequence | sequence record 14367 | Author sequence
CTCGAGAAATCATAAAAAATTTATTTGCTTTGTGAGCGGATAACAATTATAATAGATTCAATTGTGAGCG
GATAACAATTTCACACAGAATTCATTAAAGAGGAGAAATTAACTATGAAACATCACCATCACCATCACCA
TAGCGATTACGACATCCCCACTACTGAGAATCTTTATTTTCAGGGATCCGGTTTTCCGGAAGCCGCCAGT
TCTTTTAGAACTCATCAAATTGAAGCTGTTCCAACCAGCTCTGCAAGTGATGGATTTAAGGCAAATCTTG
TTTTTAAGGAGATTGAGAAGAAACTTGAAGAGGAAGGGGAACAGTTTGTGAAGAAAATCGGTGGTATTTT
TGCCTTCAAGGTGAAAGATGGCCCTGGGGGTAAAGAGGCCACCTGGGTGGTGGATGTGAAGAATGGCAAA
GGATCAGTGCTTCCTAACTCAGATAAGAAGGCTGACTGCACAATCACAATGGCTGACTCAGACTTCCTGG
CTTTAATGACTGGTAAAATGAATCCTCAGTCGGCCTTCTTTCAAGGCAAATTGAAAATCACTGGCAACAT
GGGTCTCGCTATGAAGTTACAAAATCTTCAGCTTCAGCCAGGCAACGCTAAGCTCTGAGCGGCCGCTCGA
CCTGCAGCCAAGCTTAATTAGCTGAGCTTGGACTCCTGTTGATAGATCCAGTAATGACCTCAGAACTCCA
TCTGGATTTGTTCAGAACGCTCGGTTGCCGCCGGGCGTTTTTTATTGGTGAGAATCCAAGCTAGCTTGGC
GAGATTTTCAGGAGCTAAGGAAGCTAAAATGGAGAAAAAAATCACTGGATATACCACCGTTGATATATCC
CAATGGCATCGTAAAGAACATTTTGAGGCATTTCAGTCAGTTGCTCAATGTACCTATAACCAGACCGTTC
AGCTGGATATTACGGCCTTTTTAAAGACCGTAAAGAAAAATAAGCACAAGTTTTATCCGGCCTTTATTCA
CATTCTTGCCCGCCTGATGAATGCTCATCCGGAATTTCGTATGGCAATGAAAGACGGTGAGCTGGTGATA
TGGGATAGTGTTCACCCTTGTTACACCGTTTTCCATGAGCAAACTGAAACGTTTTCATCGCTCTGGAGTG
AATACCACGACGATTTCCGGCAGTTTCTACACATATATTCGCAAGATGTGGCGTGTTACGGTGAAAACCT
GGCCTATTTCCCTAAAGGGTTTATTGAGAATATGTTTTTCGTCTCAGCCAATCCCTGGGTGAGTTTCACC
AGTTTTGATTTAAACGTGGCCAATATGGACAACTTCTTCGCCCCCGTTTTCACCATGGGCAAATATTATA
CGCAAGGCGACAAGGTGCTGATGCCGCTGGCGATTCAGGTTCATCATGCCGTTTGTGATGGCTTCCATGT
CGGCAGAATGCTTAATGAATTACAACAGTACTGCGATGAGTGGCAGGGCGGGGCGTAATTTTTTTAAGGC
AGTTATTGGTGCCCTTAAACGCCTGGGGTAATGACTCTCTAGCTTGAGGCATCAAATAAAACGAAAGGCT
CAGTCGAAAGACTGGGCCTTTCGTTTTATCTGTTGTTTGTCGGTGAACGCTCTCCTGAGTAGGACAAATC
CGCCCTCTAGATTACGTGCAGTCGATGATAAGCTGTCAAACATGAGAATTGTGCCTAATGAGTGAGCTAA
CTTACATTAATTGCGTTGCGCTCACTGCCCGCTTTCCAGTCGGGAAACCTGTCGTGCCAGCTGCATTAAT
GAATCGGCCAACGCGCGGGGAGAGGCGGTTTGCGTATTGGGCGCCAGGGTGGTTTTTCTTTTCACCAGTG
AGACGGGCAACAGCTGATTGCCCTTCACCGCCTGGCCCTGAGAGAGTTGCAGCAAGCGGTCCACGCTGGT
TTGCCCCAGCAGGCGAAAATCCTGTTTGATGGTGGTTAACGGCGGGATATAACATGAGCTGTCTTCGGTA
TCGTCGTATCCCACTACCGAGATATCCGCACCAACGCGCAGCCCGGACTCGGTAATGGCGCGCATTGCGC
CCAGCGCCATCTGATCGTTGGCAACCAGCATCGCAGTGGGAACGATGCCCTCATTCAGCATTTGCATGGT
TTGTTGAAAACCGGACATGGCACTCCAGTCGCCTTCCCGTTCCGCTATCGGCTGAATTTGATTGCGAGTG
AGATATTTATGCCAGCCAGCCAGACGCAGACGCGCCGAGACAGAACTTAATGGGCCCGCTAACAGCGCGA
TTTGCTGGTGACCCAATGCGACCAGATGCTCCACGCCCAGTCGCGTACCGTCTTCATGGGAGAAAATAAT
ACTGTTGATGGGTGTCTGGTCAGAGACATCAAGAAATAACGCCGGAACATTAGTGCAGGCAGCTTCCACA
GCAATGGCATCCTGGTCATCCAGCGGATAGTTAATGATCAGCCCACTGACGCGTTGCGCGAGAAGATTGT
GCACCGCCGCTTTACAGGCTTCGACGCCGCTTCGTTCTACCATCGACACCACCACGCTGGCACCCAGTTG
ATCGGCGCGAGATTTAATCGCCGCGACAATTTGCGACGGCGCGTGCAGGGCCAGACTGGAGGTGGCAACG
CCAATCAGCAACGACTGTTTGCCCGCCAGTTGTTGTGCCACGCGGTTGGGAATGTAATTCAGCTCCGCCA
TCGCCGCTTCCACTTTTTCCCGCGTTTTCGCAGAAACGTGGCTGGCCTGGTTCACCACGCGGGAAACGGT
CTGATAAGAGACACCGGCATACTCTGCGACATCGTATAACGTTACTGGTTTCACATTCACCACCCTGAAT
TGACTCTCTTCCGGGCGCTATCATGCCATACCGCGAAAGGTTTTGCACCATTCGATGGTGTCGGAATTTC
GGGCAGCGTTGGGTCCTGGCCACGGGTGCGCATGATCTAGAGCTGCCTCGCGCGTTTCGGTGATGACGGT
GAAAACCTCTGACACATGCAGCTCCCGGAGACGGTCACAGCTTGTCTGTAAGCGGATGCCGGGAGCAGAC
AAGCCCGTCAGGGCGCGTCAGCGGGTGTTGGCGGGTGTCGGGGCGCAGCCATGACCCAGTCACGTAGCGA
TAGCGGAGTGTATACTGGCTTAACTATGCGGCATCAGAGCAGATTGTACTGAGAGTGCACCACATGCGGT
GTGAAATACCGCACAGATGCGTAAGGAGAAAATACCGCATCAGGCGCTCTTCCGCTTCCTCGCTCACTGA
CTCGCTGCGCTCGGTCGTTCGGCTGCGGCGAGCGGTATCAGCTCACTCAAAGGCGGTAATACGGTTATCC
ACAGAATCAGGGGATAACGCAGGAAAGAACATGTGAGCAAAAGGCCAGCAAAAGGCCAGGAACCGTAAAA
AGGCCGCGTTGCTGGCGTTTTTCCATAGGCTCCGCCCCCCTGACGAGCATCACAAAAATCGACGCTCAAG
TCAGAGGTGGCGAAACCCGACAGGACTATAAAGATACCAGGCGTTTCCCCCTGGAAGCTCCCTCGTGCGC
TCTCCTGTTCCGACCCTGCCGCTTACCGGATACCTGTCCGCCTTTCTCCCTTCGGGAAGCGTGGCGCTTT
CTCATAGCTCACGCTGTAGGTATCTCAGTTCGGTGTAGGTCGTTCGCTCCAAGCTGGGCTGTGTGCACGA
ACCCCCCGTTCAGCCCGACCGCTGCGCCTTATCCGGTAACTATCGTCTTGAGTCCAACCCGGTAAGACAC
GACTTATCGCCACTGGCAGCAGCCACTGGTAACAGGATTAGCAGAGCGAGGTATGTAGGCGGTGCTACAG
AGTTCTTGAAGTGGTGGCCTAACTACGGCTACACTAGAAGGACAGTATTTGGTATCTGCGCTCTGCTGAA
GCCAGTTACCTTCGGAAAAAGAGTTGGTAGCTCTTGATCCGGCAAACAAACCACCGCTGGTAGCGGTGGT
TTTTTTGTTTGCAAGCAGCAGATTACGCGCAGAAAAAAAGGATCTCAAGAAGATCCTTTGATCTTTTCTA
CGGGGTCTGACGCTCAGTGGAACGAAAACTCACGTTAAGGGATTTTGGTCATGAGATTATCAAAAAGGAT
CTTCACCTAGATCCTTTTAAATTAAAAATGAAGTTTTAAATCAATCTAAAGTATATATGAGTAAACTTGG
TCTGACAGTTACCAATGCTTAATCAGTGAGGCACCTATCTCAGCGATCTGTCTATTTCGTTCATCCATAG
TTGCCTGACTCCCCGTCGTGTAGATAACTACGATACGGGAGGGCTTACCATCTGGCCCCAGTGCTGCAAT
GATACCGCGAGACCCACGCTCACCGGCTCCAGATTTATCAGCAATAAACCAGCCAGCCGGAAGGGCCGAG
CGCAGAAGTGGTCCTGCAACTTTATCCGCCTCCATCCAGTCTATTAATTGTTGCCGGGAAGCTAGAGTAA
GTAGTTCGCCAGTTAATAGTTTGCGCAACGTTGTTGCCATTGCTACAGGCATCGTGGTGTCACGCTCGTC
GTTTGGTATGGCTTCATTCAGCTCCGGTTCCCAACGATCAAGGCGAGTTACATGATCCCCCATGTTGTGC
AAAAAAGCGGTTAGCTCCTTCGGTCCTCCGATCGTTGTCAGAAGTAAGTTGGCCGCAGTGTTATCACTCA
TGGTTATGGCAGCACTGCATAATTCTCTTACTGTCATGCCATCCGTAAGATGCTTTTCTGTGACTGGTGA
GTACTCAACCAAGTCATTCTGAGAATAGTGTATGCGGCGACCGAGTTGCTCTTGCCCGGCGTCAATACGG
GATAATACCGCGCCACATAGCAGAACTTTAAAAGTGCTCATCATTGGAAAACGTTCTTCGGGGCGAAAAC
TCTCAAGGATCTTACCGCTGTTGAGATCCAGTTCGATGTAACCCACTCGTGCACCCAACTGATCTTCAGC
ATCTTTTACTTTCACCAGCGTTTCTGGGTGAGCAAAAACAGGAAGGCAAAATGCCGCAAAAAAGGGAATA
AGGGCGACACGGAAATGTTGAATACTCATACTCTTCCTTTTTCAATATTATTGAAGCATTTATCAGGGTT
ATTGTCTCATGAGCGGATACATATTTGAATGTATTTAGAAAAATAAACAAATAGGGGTTCCGCGCACATT
TCCCCGAAAAGTGCCACCTGACGTCTAAGAAACCATTATTATCATGACATTAACCTATAAAAATAGGCGT
ATCACGAGGCCCTTTCGTCTTCAC
Features (pLannotate 1.2.2; 18 found; start..end, strand, type, name):
     10..54      +  promoter       T5 promoter: bacteriophage T5 promoter for E. coli RNA polymerase, with embedded lac operator
     62..78      +  protein_bind   lac operator: The lac repressor binds to the lac operator to inhibit transcription in E. coli. This inhibition can be relieved by adding lactose or isopropyl-β-D-thiogalactopyranoside (IPTG). lac repressor encoded by lacI
    121..141     +  CDS            7xHis: 6xHis affinity tag
    165..185     +  CDS            capTEV™ (fragment): composite tag for in vivo biotinylation, TEV protease cleavage, and 6xHis tagging
    190..615     +  CDS            SCP2 (fragment): SCP2_HUMAN - Experimental evidence at protein level: Swiss-Prot protein existence level 1. [Isoform SCP2]: Mediates the transfer of all common phospholipids, cholesterol and gangliosides from the endoplasmic reticulum to the plasma membrane. May play a role in regulating steroidogenesis (PubMed:17157249, PubMed:8300590, PubMed:7642518). Stimulates the microsomal conversion of 7-dehydrocholesterol to cholesterol (By similarity). Also binds fatty acids and fatty acyl Coenzyme A (CoA) such as phytanoyl-CoA. Involved in the regulation phospholipid synthesis in endoplasmic reticulum enhancing the i
    661..755     +  terminator     lambda t0 terminator: transcription terminator from phage lambda
    770..798     +  promoter       cat promoter (fragment): promoter of the E. coli cat gene encoding chloramphenicol acetyltransferase
    799..1455    +  CDS            cat: CAT_ECOLX - Experimental evidence at protein level: Swiss-Prot protein existence level 1. This enzyme is an effector of chloramphenicol resistance in bacteria. From Escherichia coli. This protein is used as a marker in many commonly used cloning vectors, such as pACYC184.
   1523..1609    +  terminator     rrnB T1 terminator: Escherichia coli rrnB; transcription terminator T1 from the E. coli rrnB gene
   1632..1649    -  promoter       tet promoter (fragment): E. coli promoter for tetracycline efflux protein gene
   1668..1689    -  protein_bind   CAP binding site: CAP binding activates transcription in the presence of cAMP. E. coli catabolite activator protein
   1702..2784    -  CDS            lacI: lac repressor; lacI; The lac repressor binds to the lac operator to inhibit transcription in E. coli. This inhibition can be relieved by adding lactose or isopropyl-β-D-thiogalactopyranoside (IPTG).
   2785..2862    -  promoter       lacIq promoter: lacI (mutant); In the lacIq allele, a single base change in the promoter boosts expression of the lacI gene about 10-fold.
   2911..2952    +  CDS            rop (fragment): Rop protein, which maintains plasmids at low copy number; rop
   3054..3194    +  misc_feature   bom: basis of mobility region from pBR322
   3380..3968    -  rep_origin     ori: high-copy-number ColE1/pMB1/pBR322/pUC origin of replication
   4139..4999    -  CDS            AmpR: β-lactamase; bla; confers resistance to ampicillin, carbenicillin, and related antibiotics
   5000..5104    -  promoter       AmpR promoter: bla
