[The description below was written by a language model from this plasmid's Addgene catalogue record and pLannotate feature annotations shown in this document.]
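Description:
pQTEV-SCP2 is a bacterial expression plasmid for producing human sterol carrier protein 2 (SCP2) in E. coli. It is built on pQTEV, a roughly 4.7 kb vector derived from Qiagen pQE-2, and the full depositor sequence is 5,204 nt. The plasmid replicates from a ColE1/pMB1-type origin, with a pBR322 bom region and only a fragment of rop annotated, and is selected with ampicillin through the β-lactamase gene under its own promoter. A cat (chloramphenicol acetyltransferase) coding region with a partial cat promoter is also annotated, but the depositor states that this chloramphenicol resistance sequence is inactive.

Expression is driven by the bacteriophage T5 promoter, which is recognised by E. coli RNA polymerase and is controlled by lac operator sequences. The plasmid carries lacI under the lacIq promoter, so it supplies abundant repressor itself and transcription is induced with IPTG. The reading frame begins with an N-terminal histidine tag (annotated as 7xHis) followed by a TEV protease recognition site, allowing metal-affinity purification and subsequent tag removal. The 504 bp SCP2 insert was cloned between BamHI and NotI, both of which are preserved. The lambda t0 terminator follows the insert, and the rrnB T1 terminator lies downstream of the cat region.

The clone comes from a structural genomics effort that generated a public catalogue of human protein expression clones. It is supplied in the Rosetta strain, which also carries the separate chloramphenicol-resistant pRARE plasmid that provides rare tRNAs to aid overexpression of recombinant proteins.
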