Addgene plasmid #31336: pQTEV-SCP2
Depositing lab: Konrad Buessow. Depositing organization: Max Planck Institute for Molecular Genetics. Publication: Structural genomics of human proteins--target selection and generation of a public catalogue of expression clones. Bussow K, Scheich C, Sievert V, Harttig U, Schultz J, Simon B, Bork P, Lehrach H, Heinemann U. Microb Cell Fact. 2005 Jul 5;4:21. doi: 10.1186/1475-2859-4-21. PubMed 15998469.
Backbone
  Vector backbone: pQTEV
  Backbone size w/o insert (bp): 4700
  Vector type: Bacterial Expression
Growth in bacteria
  Bacterial resistance: Ampicillin, 100 μg/mL
  Growth temperature: 37°C
  Growth strain: Rosetta
  Copy number: Unknown
Gene/Insert
  Gene/Insert name: sterol carrier protein 2 (alt name: PSFEp758C0723)
  Species: H. sapiens (human)
  Insert size (bp): 504
  GenBank ID: DQ000515
  Entrez Gene: SCP2 (a.k.a. NLTP, NSL-TP, SCP-2, SCP-CHI, SCP-X, SCPX)
  Tag / fusion protein: His (N terminal on backbone); TEV (N terminal on backbone)
  Cloning method: Restriction Enzyme; 5′ cloning site BamHI (not destroyed); 3′ cloning site NotI (not destroyed)
  Sequencing primers: 5′ TGAGCGGATAACAATTTCACACAG; 3′ GGCAACCGAGCGTTCTGAAC
Terms and licenses: Academic/Nonprofit Terms; Industry Terms: Not Available to Industry
Depositor comments: The vector pQTEV is derived from Qiagen pQE-2 and contains an inactive chloramphenicol resistance gene sequence. The Rosetta bacterial strain contains an additional plasmid. The second plasmid, pRARE, provides rare tRNAs for overexpression of recombinant proteins. It has 4694 bp and is chloramphenicol resistence.
How to cite: pQTEV-SCP2 was a gift from Konrad Buessow (Addgene plasmid # 31336 ; http://n2t.net/addgene:31336 ; RRID:Addgene_31336)
