>Addgene plasmid #31336 | pQTEV-SCP2 | addgene partial sequence | sequence record 55840 | pQE-Fwd 5'-CCCGAAAAGTGCCACCTG-3'
ATTTGCTTTGTGAGCGGATAACAATTATAATAGATTCAATTGTGAGCGGATAACAATTTCACACAGAATT
CATTAAAGAGGAGAAATTAACTATGAAACATCACCATCACCATCACCATAGCGATTACGACATCCCCACT
ACTGAGAATCTTTATTTTCAGGGATCCGGTTTTCCGGAAGCCGCCAGTTCTTTTAGAACTCATCAAATTG
AAGCTGTTCCAACCAGCTCTGCAAGTGATGGATTTAAGGCAAATCTTGTTTTTAAGGAGATTGAGAAGAA
ACTTGAAGAGGAAGGGGAACAGTTTGTGAAGAAAATCGGTGGTATTTTTGCCTTCAAGGTGAAAGATGGC
CCTGGGGGTAAAGAGGCCACCTGGGTGGTGGATGTGAAGAATGGCAAAGGATCAGTGCTTCCTAACTCAG
ATAAGAAGGCTGACTGCACAATCACAATGGCTGACTCAGACTTCCTGGCTTTAATGACTGGTAAAATGAA
TCCTCAGTCGGCCTTCTTTCAAGGCAAATTGAAAATCACTGGCAACATGGGTCTCGCTATGAAGTTACAA
AATCTTCAGCTTCAGCCAGGCAACGCTAAGCTCTGAAGAACTCCCTTTGGCTACTTTTGAAAATCAAGAT
GAGATATATAGATATATATCCATACATTTTATTGTCAGAATTTAGACTGAAACTACACATTGGCAAATAG
CGTGGGATAGATTTGTTTCTTAATGGGTGTGA
